Addgene plasmid #152023: pGBW-m4133170
Purpose: Mammalian expression plasmid for SARS-CoV-2 ORF6 protein
Depositing lab: Ginkgo Bioworks & Benjie Chen. Depositing organization: Ginkgo Bioworks.
Backbone
  Vector backbone: pTwist_CMV_Hygro_6
  Backbone size w/o insert (bp): 6525
  Vector type: Mammalian Expression
  Selectable markers: Hygromycin
Growth in bacteria
  Bacterial resistance: Ampicillin, 100 μg/mL
  Growth temperature: 37°C
  Growth strain: DH5alpha
  Copy number: High Copy
Gene/Insert
  Gene/Insert name: SARS-CoV-2 ORF6 protein
  Species: Severe acute respiratory syndrome coronavirus 2
  Insert size (bp): 179
  Mutation: wt
  Entrez Gene: ORF6 (a.k.a. GU280_gp06)
  Promoter: CMV
  Tag / fusion protein: Cleavable TEV;TRX (C terminal on backbone)
  Cloning method: Unknown
Resource information
  A portion of this plasmid was derived from a plasmid made by: GinkgoBioworks
Depositor comments: NCBI reference sequence: YP_009724394.1
How to cite: pGBW-m4133170 was a gift from Ginkgo Bioworks & Benjie Chen (Addgene plasmid # 152023 ; http://n2t.net/addgene:152023 ; RRID:Addgene_152023)
