[The description below was written by a language model from this plasmid's Addgene catalogue record and pLannotate feature annotations shown in this document.]
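Description:
pGBW-m4133170 is a mammalian expression plasmid carrying the wild-type ORF6 accessory protein of SARS-CoV-2, built on the pTwist_CMV_Hygro_6 backbone. It is propagated in E. coli as a high-copy plasmid through a ColE1/pUC-type origin and selected with ampicillin via a full-length β-lactamase gene. For selection in mammalian cells it carries a separate cassette in which the human ubiquitin C promoter drives hygromycin B phosphotransferase, followed by a synthetic polyadenylation signal.

The ORF6 coding sequence sits downstream of the human cytomegalovirus immediate early enhancer and promoter elements, which lie at the end of the circular map and read across the origin of numbering into the insert. ORF6 is annotated as directly followed by E. coli thioredoxin (trxA) and then a 6xHis affinity tag. The catalogue describes the C-terminal fusion as a cleavable TEV site plus TRX supplied by the backbone. The TEV site itself is not called in the feature table, and the His tag is not mentioned in the catalogue fields. An SV40 polyadenylation signal is annotated just downstream of the cassette, on the opposite strand. The expression unit is flanked by β-globin insulator elements, and bacterial T7 and rrnG terminators, which help isolate it from transcription elsewhere in the plasmid.

ORF6 is annotated as an interferon antagonist that retains nuclear import factors at ER/Golgi membranes, blocking STAT1 nuclear translocation. The construct therefore suits transient or hygromycin-selected expression of tagged ORF6 in mammalian cells, with the thioredoxin and His tags available for purification or detection and protease cleavage available to release the fusion partner.
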