Features (pLannotate 1.2.2; 21 found; start..end, strand, type, name):
      5..187     +  CDS            NS6_SARS2: Experimental evidence at protein level: Swiss-Prot protein existence level 1. Disrupts cell nuclear import complex formation by tethering karyopherin alpha 2 and karyopherin beta 1 to the membrane. Retention of import factors at the ER/Golgi membrane leads to a loss of transport into the nucleus. Thereby prevents STAT1 nuclear translocation in response to interferon signaling, thus blocking the expression of interferon stimulated genes (ISGs) that display multiple antiviral activities (PubMed:33097660). Suppresses IFN-beta production possibly by blocking IRF3 nuclear translocation (PubMed:3297
    209..535     +  CDS            trxA: THIO_ECO57 - Experimental evidence at protein level: Swiss-Prot protein existence level 1. Participates in various redox reactions through the reversible oxidation of its active center dithiol to a disulfide and catalyzes dithiol-disulfide exchange reactions. From Escherichia coli O157:H7.
    557..574     +  CDS            6xHis: 6xHis affinity tag
    667..788     -  polyA_signal   SV40 poly(A) signal: SV40 polyadenylation signal
    811..880     -  CDS            large T antigen (fragment): large T antigen from SV40 (simian virus 40)
    903..949     +  terminator     T7 terminator: transcription terminator for bacteriophage T7 RNA polymerase
    979..1115    +  terminator     rrnG terminator: transcription terminator from the E. coli ribosomal RNA rrnG operon (Albrechtsen et al., 1991)
   1160..1231    +  misc_feature   3' β-globin insulator: insulator downstream of the human β-globin locus (Farrell et al., 2002)
   1457..2045    -  rep_origin     ori: high-copy-number ColE1/pMB1/pBR322/pUC origin of replication
   2217..2281    -  CDS            bla(M) (fragment): β-lactamase lacking the signal sequence; bla(M); allows cytosolic expression of β-lactamase
   2545..3754    +  promoter       UbC promoter: human ubiquitin C promoter
   3764..4785    +  CDS            HygR (fragment): hygromycin B phosphotransferase confers resistance to hygromycin
   4813..4861    +  polyA_signal   poly(A) signal: synthetic polyadenylation signal
   5127..5987    +  CDS            AmpR: β-lactamase; bla; confers resistance to ampicillin, carbenicillin, and related antibiotics
   6000..6136    +  terminator     rrnG terminator: transcription terminator from the E. coli ribosomal RNA rrnG operon (Albrechtsen et al., 1991)
   6281..6352    +  misc_feature   5' β-globin insulator: insulator upstream of the human β-globin locus (Farrell et al., 2002)
   6357..6403    -  terminator     T7 terminator: transcription terminator for bacteriophage T7 RNA polymerase
   6421..6469    -  polyA_signal   poly(A) signal: synthetic polyadenylation signal
   6550..6853    +  enhancer       CMV enhancer: human cytomegalovirus immediate early enhancer
   6926..6943    -  promoter       CMV promoter (fragment): human cytomegalovirus (CMV) immediate early promoter
   7006..7057    +  promoter       CMVd2 promoter: truncated human cytomegalovirus (CMV) immediate early promoter that yields moderately reduced expression relative to the full-length promoter
>Addgene plasmid #152023 | pGBW-m4133170 | depositor full sequence | sequence record 295035 | Full Sequence
CACCATGTTCCACTTGGTGGATTTTCAGGTCACGATCGCAGAAATACTGCTAATTATCATGCGAACCTTC
AAGGTTAGCATTTGGAACCTGGACTACATCATTAATCTCATCATAAAAAACCTTAGTAAGTCTTTAACTG
AGAATAAATATTCCCAACTGGATGAGGAACAGCCAATGGAGATTGACGAAAACCTTTACTTTCAGTCGAT
GAGTGACAAAATCATTCATCTAACCGATGACTCCTTTGATACAGACGTGTTGAAGGCCGATGGTGCGATA
CTGGTAGATTTCTGGGCTGAATGGTGTGGCCCGTGCAAGATGATCGCACCCATTCTGGACGAGATCGCCG
ACGAGTATCAAGGAAAATTAACTGTCGCTAAGCTTAATATAGATCAGAACCCAGGGACGGCACCTAAATA
CGGCATCAGGGGAATACCTACCCTCCTGCTCTTTAAGAATGGGGAAGTTGCCGCGACAAAAGTGGGAGCC
CTGTCTAAGGGCCAGCTAAAAGAGTTCTTGGACGCTAACCTGGCAGGTTCAGGCTCGGGGCACATGCACC
ATCACCATCACCATAGCAGCGGGCTCGTGCCACGCGGCTAAGGATCCGCAGGCCTCTGCTAGCTTGACTG
ACTGAGATACAGCGTACCTTCAGCTCACAGACATGATAAGATACATTGATGAGTTTGGACAAACCACAAC
TAGAATGCAGTGAAAAAAATGCTTTATTTGTGAAATTTGTGATGCTATTGCTTTATTTGTAACCATTATA
AGCTGCAATAAACAAGTTAACAACAACAATTGCATTCATTTTATGTTTCAGGTTCAGGGGGAGGTGTGGG
AGGTTTTTTAAAGCAAGTAAAACCTCTACAAATGTGGTATTGGCCCATCTCTATCGGTATCGTAGCATAA
CCCCTTGGGGCCTCTAAACGGGTCTTGAGGGGTTTTTTGTGCCCCTCGGGCCGGATTGCTATCTACCGGC
ATTGGCGCAGAAAAAAATGCCTGATGCGACGCTGCGCGTCTTATACTCCCACATATGCCAGATTCAGCAA
CGGATACGGCTTCCCCAACTTGCCCACTTCCATACGTGTCCTCCTTACCAGAAATTTATCCTTAAGGTCG
TCAGCTATCCTGCAGGCGATCTCTCGATTTCGATCAAGACATTCCTTTAATGGTCTTTTCTGGACACCAC
TAGGGGTCAGAAGTAGTTCATCAAACTTTCTTCCCTCCCTAATCTCATTGGTTACCTTGGGCTATCGAAA
CTTAATTAACCAGTCAAGTCAGCTACTTGGCGAGATCGACTTGTCTGGGTTTCGACTACGCTCAGAATTG
CGTCAGTCAAGTTCGATCTGGTCCTTGCTATTGCACCCGTTCTCCGATTACGAGTTTCATTTAAATCATG
TGAGCAAAAGGCCAGCAAAAGGCCAGGAACCGTAAAAAGGCCGCGTTGCTGGCGTTTTTCCATAGGCTCC
GCCCCCCTGACGAGCATCACAAAAATCGACGCTCAAGTCAGAGGTGGCGAAACCCGACAGGACTATAAAG
ATACCAGGCGTTTCCCCCTGGAAGCTCCCTCGTGCGCTCTCCTGTTCCGACCCTGCCGCTTACCGGATAC
CTGTCCGCCTTTCTCCCTTCGGGAAGCGTGGCGCTTTCTCATAGCTCACGCTGTAGGTATCTCAGTTCGG
TGTAGGTCGTTCGCTCCAAGCTGGGCTGTGTGCACGAACCCCCCGTTCAGCCCGACCGCTGCGCCTTATC
CGGTAACTATCGTCTTGAGTCCAACCCGGTAAGACACGACTTATCGCCACTGGCAGCAGCCACTGGTAAC
AGGATTAGCAGAGCGAGGTATGTAGGCGGTGCTACAGAGTTCTTGAAGTGGTGGCCTAACTACGGCTACA
CTAGAAGAACAGTATTTGGTATCTGCGCTCTGCTGAAGCCAGTTACCTTCGGAAAAAGAGTTGGTAGCTC
TTGATCCGGCAAACAAACCACCGCTGGTAGCGGTGGTTTTTTTGTTTGCAAGCAGCAGATTACGCGCAGA
AAAAAAGGATCTCAAGAAGATCCTTTGATCTTTTCTACGGGGTCTGACGCTCAGTGGAACGAAAACTCAC
GTTAAGGGATTTTGGTCATGAGATTATCAAAAAGGATCTTCACCTAGATCCTTTTAAATTAAAAATGAAG
TTTTAAATCAATCTAAAGTATATATGAGTAAACTTGGTCTGACAGTTACCAATGCTTAATCAGTGAGGCA
CCTATCTCAGCGATCTGTCTATTTCGTTCATCCATAGTTGCATTTAAATTTCCGAACTCTCCAAGGCCCT
CGTCGGAAAATCTTCAAACCTTTCGTCCGATCCATCTTGCAGGCTACCTCTCGAACGAACTATCGCAAGT
CTCTTGGCCGGCCTTGCGCCTTGGCTATTGCTTGGCAGCGCCTATCGCCAGGTATTACTCCAATCCCGAA
TATCCGAGATCGGGATCACCCGAGAGAAGTTCAACCTACATCCTCAATCCCGATCTATCCGAGATCCGAG
GAATATCGAAATCGGGGCGCGCCTGGCCTCCGCGCCGGGTTTTGGCGCCTCCCGCGGGCGCCCCCCTCGT
CACGGCGAGCGCTGCCACGTCAGACGAAGGGCGCAGGAGCGTCCTGATCCTTCCGCCCGGACGCTCAGGA
CAGCGGCCCGCTGCTCATAAGACTCGGCCTTAGAACCCCAGTATCAGCAGAAGGACATTTTAGGACGGGA
CTTGGGTGACTCTAGGGCACTGGTTTTCTTTCCAGAGAGCGGAACAGGCGAGGAAAAGTAGTCCCTTCTC
GGCGATTCTGCGGAGGGATCTCCGTGGGGCGGTGAACGCCGATGATTATATAAGGACGCGCCGGGTGTGG
CACAGCTAGTTCCGTCGCAGCCGGGATTTGGGTCGCGGTTCTTGTTTGTGGATCGCTGTGATCGTCACTT
GGTGAGTAGCGGGCTGCTGGGCTGGCCGGGGCTTTCGTGGCCGCCGGGCCGCTCGGTGGGACGGAAGCGT
GTGGAGAGACCGCCAAGGGCTGTAGTCTGGGTCCGCGAGCAAGGTTGCCCTGAACTGGGGGTTGGGGGGA
GCGCAGCAAAATGGCGGCTGTTCCCGAGTCTTGAATGGAAGACGCTTGTGAGGCGGGCTGTGAGGTCGTT
GAAACAAGGTGGGGGGCATGGTGGGCGGCAAGAACCCAAGGTCTTGAGCCCTTCGCTAATGCGGGAAAGC
TCTTATTCGGGTGAGATGGGCTGGGCACCATCTGGGGACCCTGACGTGAAGTTTGTCACTGACTGGAGAA
CTCGGTTTGTCGTCTGTTGCGGGGGCGGCAGTTATGGCGGTGCCGTTGGGCAGTGCACCCGTACCTTTGG
GAGCGCGCGCCCTCGTCGTGTCGTGACGTCACCCGTTCTGTTGGCTTATAATGCAGGGTGGGGCCACCTG
CCGGTAGGTGTGCGGTAGGCTTTTCTCCGTCGCAGGACGCAGGGTTCGGGCCTAGGGTAGGCTCTCCTGA
ATCGACAGGCGCCGGACCTCTGGTGAGGGGAGGGATAAGTGAGGCGTCAGTTTCTTTGGTCGGTTTTATG
TACCTATCTTCTTAAGTAGCTGAAGCTCCGGTTTTGAACTATGCGCTCGGGGTTGGCGAGTGTGTTTTGT
GAAGTTTTTTAGGCACCTTTTGAAATGTAATCATTTGGGTCAATATGTAATTTTCAGTGTTAGACTTGTA
AATTGTCCGCTAAATTCTGGCCGTTTTTGGCTTTTTTGTTAGACAACATGGGTAAAAAGCCTGAACTCAC
CGCGACGTCTGTCGAGAAGTTTCTGATCGAAAAGTTCGACAGCGTCTCCGACCTGATGCAGCTCTCGGAG
GGCGAAGAATCTCGTGCTTTCAGCTTCGATGTAGGAGGGCGTGGATATGTCCTGCGGGTAAATAGCTGCG
CCGATGGTTTCTACAAAGATCGTTATGTTTATCGGCACTTTGCATCCGCCGCGCTCCCGATTCCGGAAGT
GCTTGACATTGGGGAGTTCAGCGAGAGCCTGACCTATTGCATCTCCCGCCGTGCACAGGGTGTCACGTTG
CAAGACCTGCCTGAAACCGAACTGCCCGCTGTTCTGCAGCCGGTCGCGGAGGCAATGGATGCCATCGCTG
CCGCCGATCTTAGCCAGACGAGCGGGTTCGGCCCATTCGGACCGCAAGGAATCGGTCAATACACTACATG
GCGTGATTTCATATGCGCGATTGCTGATCCCCATGTGTATCACTGGCAAACTGTGATGGACGACACCGTC
AGTGCGTCCGTCGCGCAGGCTCTCGATGAGCTGATGCTTTGGGCCGAGGACTGCCCCGAAGTCCGGCACC
TCGTGCACGCGGATTTCGGCTCCAACAATGTCCTGACGGACAATGGCCGCATAACAGCGGTCATTGACTG
GAGCGAGGCGATGTTCGGGGATTCCCAATACGAGGTCGCCAACATCTTCTTCTGGAGGCCGTGGTTGGCT
TGTATGGAGCAGCAGACGCGCTACTTCGAGCGGAGGCATCCGGAGCTTGCAGGATCGCCCCGGCTCCGGG
CGTATATGCTCCGCATTGGTCTTGACCAACTCTATCAGAGCTTGGTTGACGGCAATTTCGATGATGCAGC
TTGGGCGCAGGGTCGATGCGACGCAATCGTCCGATCCGGAGCCGGGACTGTCGGGCGTACACAAATCGCC
CGCAGAAGCGCCGCCGTCTGGACCGATGGCTGTGTAGAAGTACTCGCCGATAGTGGAAACCGACGCCCCA
GCACTCGTCCGAGGGCAAAGGAATAAGCTAGTATGTAAGCCTAGTCTTAGATAATAAAATCGCTATCCAT
CGAAGATGGATGTGTGTTGGTTTTTTGTGTGTGTAACGCTAGGCGCGCCTGGTGTACCGAGAACGATCCT
CTCAGTGCGAGTCTCGACGATCCATATCGTTGCTTGGCAGTCAGCCAGTCGGAATCCAGCTTGGGACCCA
GGAAGTCCAATCGTCAGATATTGTACTCAAGCCTGGTCACGGCAGCGTACCGATCTGTTTAAACCTAGAT
ATTGATAGTCTGATCGGTCAACGTATAATCGAGTCCTAGCTTTTGCAAACATCTATCAAGAGACAGGATC
AGCAGGAGGCTTTCGCATGAGTATTCAACATTTCCGTGTCGCCCTTATTCCCTTTTTTGCGGCATTTTGC
CTTCCTGTTTTTGCTCACCCAGAAACGCTGGTGAAAGTAAAAGATGCTGAAGATCAGTTGGGTGCGCGAG
TGGGTTACATCGAACTGGATCTCAACAGCGGTAAGATCCTTGAGAGTTTTCGCCCCGAAGAACGCTTTCC
AATGATGAGCACTTTTAAAGTTCTGCTATGTGGCGCGGTATTATCCCGTATTGACGCCGGGCAAGAGCAA
CTCGGTCGCCGCATACACTATTCTCAGAATGACTTGGTTGAGTATTCACCAGTCACAGAAAAGCATCTTA
CGGATGGCATGACAGTAAGAGAATTATGCAGTGCTGCCATAACCATGAGTGATAACACTGCGGCCAACTT
ACTTCTGACAACGATTGGAGGACCGAAGGAGCTAACCGCTTTTTTGCACAACATGGGGGATCATGTAACT
CGCCTTGATCGTTGGGAACCGGAGCTGAATGAAGCCATACCAAACGACGAGCGTGACACCACGATGCCTG
TAGCAATGGCAACAACCTTGCGTAAACTATTAACTGGCGAACTACTTACTCTAGCTTCCCGGCAACAGTT
GATAGACTGGATGGAGGCGGATAAAGTTGCAGGACCACTTCTGCGCTCGGCCCTTCCGGCTGGCTGGTTT
ATTGCTGATAAATCTGGAGCCGGTGAGCGTGGGTCTCGCGGTATCATTGCAGCACTGGGGCCAGATGGTA
AGCCCTCCCGTATCGTAGTTATCTACACGACGGGGAGTCAGGCAACTATGGATGAACGAAATAGACAGAT
CGCTGAGATAGGTGCCTCACTGATTAAGCATTGGTAACCGATTCTAGGTGCATTGGCGCAGAAAAAAATG
CCTGATGCGACGCTGCGCGTCTTATACTCCCACATATGCCAGATTCAGCAACGGATACGGCTTCCCCAAC
TTGCCCACTTCCATACGTGTCCTCCTTACCAGAAATTTATCCTTAAGATCGTTTAAACTCGACTCTGGCT
CTATCGAATCTCCGTCGTTTCGAGCTTACGCGAACAGCCGTGGCGCTCATTTGCTCGTCGGGCATCGAAT
CTCGTCAGCTATCGTCAGCTTACCTTTTTGGCAGCGATCGCGGCTCCCGACATCTTGGACCATTAGCTCC
ACAGGTATCTTCTTCCCTCTAGTGGTCATAACAGCAGCTTCAGCTACCTCTCAATTCAAAAAACCCCTCA
AGACCCGTTTAGAGGCCCCAAGGGGTTATGCTATCAATCGTTGCGTTACACACACAAAAAACCAACACAC
ATCCATCTTCGATGGATAGCGATTTTATTATCTAACTGCTGATCGAGTGTAGCCAGATCTAGTAATCAAT
TACGGGGTCATTAGTTCATAGCCCATATATGGAGTTCCGCGTTACATAACTTACGGTAAATGGCCCGCCT
GGCTGACCGCCCAACGACCCCCGCCCATTGACGTCAATAATGACGTATGTTCCCATAGTAACGCCAATAG
GGACTTTCCATTGACGTCAATGGGTGGAGTATTTACGGTAAACTGCCCACTTGGCAGTACATCAAGTGTA
TCATATGCCAAGTACGCCCCCTATTGACGTCAATGACGGTAAATGGCCCGCCTGGCATTATGCCCAGTAC
ATGACCTTATGGGACTTTCCTACTTGGCAGTACATCTACGTATTAGTCATCGCTATTACCATGCTGATGC
GGTTTTGGCAGTACATCAATGGGCGTGGATAGCGGTTTGACTCACGGGGATTTCCAAGTCTCCACCCCAT
TGACGTCAATGGGAGTTTGTTTTGGCACCAAAATCAACGGGACTTTCCAAAATGTCGTAACAACTCCGCC
CCATTGACGCAAATGGGCGGTAGGCGTGTACGGTGGGAGGTCTATATAAGCAGAGCTGGTTTAGTGAACC
GTCAGATCAGATCTTTGTCGATCCTACCATCCACTCGACACACCCGCCAGCGGCCGC
